>Addgene plasmid #27095 | pGV7 (CK2alpha' K69M, CK2beta) | depositor full sequence | sequence record 38352 | pGV7 (CK2alpha' K69M, CK2beta) sequence 6591 bps
CTGCAGGAATTCGGGGCCGCGGAGGCTGGATCGGTCCCGGTGTCTTCTATGGAGGTCAAAACAGCGTGGA
TGGCGTCTCCAGGCGATCTGACGGTTCACTAAACGAGCTCTGCTTATATAGGTCGAGTTTACCACTCCCT
ATCAGTGATAGAGAAAAGTGAAAGTCGAGTTTACCACTCCCTATCAGTGATAGAGAAAAGTGAAAGTCGA
GTTTACCACTCCCTATCAGTGATAGAGAAAAGTGAAAGTCGAGTTTACCACTCCCTATCAGTGATAGAGA
AAAGTGAAAGTCGAGTTTACCACTCCCTATCAGTGATAGAGAAAAGTGAAAGTCGAGTTTACCACTCCCT
ATCAGTGATAGAGAAAAGTGAAAGTCGAGTTTACCACTCCCTATCAGTGATAGAGAAAAGGAAAGTCGAG
CTCGGTACCCGGGTCGAGTAGGCGTGTACGGTGGGAGGCCTATATAAGCAGAGCTCGTTTAGTGAACCGT
CAGATCGCCTGGAGACGCCATCCACGCTGTTTTGACCTCCATAGAAGACACCGGGACCGATCCAGCCTCC
GCGGCCCCGAATTCGAGCTCGGTACCCGGGGATCCTCTAGTCAGCTGACGCGTGCTAGCGCGGCCTCGAC
GATGGCCGCTCTAGAACTAGTGGATCCACCATGGCGTCTATGGAACAAAAGCTGATTAGCGAAGAGGACC
TGAACAACGGGAATTCTCGAGCAGCCGCTGACGTGAAGATGAGCAGCTCAGAGGAGGTGTCCTGGATTTC
CTGGTTCTGTGGGCTCCGTGGCAATGAATTCTTCTGTGAAGTGGATGAAGACTACATCCAGGACAAATTT
AATCTTACTGGACTCAATGAGCAGGTCCCTCACTATCGACAAGCTCTAGACATGATCTTGGACCTGGAGC
CTGATGAAGAACTGGAAGACAACCCCAACCAGAGTGACCTGATTGAGCAGGCAGCCGAGATGCTTTATGG
ATTGATCCACGCCCGCTACATCCTTACCAACCGTGGCATCGCCCAGATGTTGGAAAAGTACCAGCAAGGA
GACTTTGGTTACTGTCCTCGTGTGTACTGTGAGAACCAGCCAATGCTTCCCATTGGCCTTTCAGACATCC
CAGGTGAAGCCATGGTGAAGCTCTACTGCCCCAAGTGCATGGATGTGTACACACCCAAGTCATCAAGACA
CCATCACACGGATGGCGCCTACTTCGGCACTGGTTTCCCTCACATGCTCTTCATGGTGCATCCCGAGTAC
CGGCCCAAGAGACCTGCCAACCAGTTTGTGCCCAGGCTCTACGGTTTCAAGATCCATCCGATGGCCTACC
AGCTGCAGCTCCAAGCCGCCAGCAACTTCAAGAGCCCAGTCAAGACGATTCGCTGATTCCCTCGAGGGGG
GGCCATCTCTAGACTGAGAACTTCAGGGTGAGTTTGGGGACCCTTGATTGTTCTTTCTTTTTCGCTATTG
AAAAATTCATGTTATATGGAGGGGGCAAAGTTTTCAGGGTGTTGTTTAGAATGGGAAGATGTCCCTTGTA
TCACCATGGACCCTCATGATAATTTTGTTTCTTTCACTTTCTACTCTGTTGACAACCATTGTCTCCTCTT
ATTTTCTTTTCATTTTCTGTAACTTTTTTCGTTAAACTTTAGCTTGCATTTGTAACGAATTTTTAAATTC
ACTTTCGTTTATTTGTCAGATTGTAAGTACTTTCTCTAATCACTTTTTTTTCAAGGCAATCAGGGTAATT
ATATTGTACTTCAGCACAGTTTTAGAGAACAATTGTTATAATTAAATGATAAGGTAGAATATTTCTGCAT
ATAAATTCTGGCTGGCGTGGAAATATTCTTATTGGTAGAAACAACTACATCCTGGTAATCATCCTGCCTT
TCTCTTTATGGTTACAATGATATACACTGTTTGAGATGAGGATAAAATACTCTGAGTCCAAACCGGGCCC
CTCTGCTAACCATGTTCATGCCTTCTTCTTTTTCCTACAGCTCCTGGGCAACGTGCTGGTTGTTGTGCTG
TCTCATCATTTTGGCAAAGAATTCACTCCTCAGGTGCAGGCTGCCTATCAGAAGGTGGTGGCTGGTGTGG
CCAATGCCCTGGCTCACAAATACCACTGAGATCTTTTTCCCTCTGCCAAAAATTATGGGGACATCATGAA
GCCCCTTGAGCATCTGACTTCTGGGTAATAAAGGAAATTTATTTTCATTGCAATAGTGTGTGGGAATTTT
TTGTGTCTCTCACTCGGAAGGACATATGGGAGGGCAAATCATTTAAAACATCAGAATGAGTATTTGGTTT
AGAGTTTGGCAACATATGCCATATGCTGGCTGCCATGAACAAAGGTGGCTATAAAGAGGTCATCAGTATA
TGAAACAGCCCCCTGCTGTCCATTCCTTATTCCATAGAAAAGCCTTGACTTGAGGTTAGATTTTTTTTAT
ATTTTGTTTTGTGTTATTTTTTTCTTTAACATCCCTAAAATTTTCCTTACATGTTTTACTAGCCAGATTT
TTCCTCCTCTCCTGACTACTCCCAGTCATAGCTGTCCCTCTTCTCTTATGAACTCGACTGCATTAATGAA
TCGGCCAACGCGCGGGGAGAGGCGGTTTGCGTATTGGGCGCTCTTCCGCTTCCTCGCTCACTGACTCGCT
GCGCTCGGTCGTTCGGCTGCGGCGAGCGGTATCAGCTCACTCAAAGGCGGTAATACGGTTATCCACAGAA
TCAGGGGATAACGCAGGAAAGAACATGTGAGCAAAAGGCCAGCAAAAGGCCAGGAACCGTAAAAAGGCCG
CGTTGCTGGCGTTTTTCCATAGGCTCCGCCCCCCTGACGAGCATCACAAAAATCGACGCTCAAGTCAGAG
GTGGCGAAACCCGACAGGACTATAAAGATACCAGGCGTTTCCCCCTGGAAGCTCCCTCGTGCGCTCTCCT
GTTCCGACCCTGCCGCTTACCGGATACCTGTCCGCCTTTCTCCCTTCGGGAAGCGTGGCGCTTTCTCAAT
GCTCACGCTGTAGGTATCTCAGTTCGGTGTAGGTCGTTCGCTCCAAGCTGGGCTGTGTGCACGAACCCCC
CGTTCAGCCCGACCGCTGCGCCTTATCCGGTAACTATCGTCTTGAGTCCAACCCGGTAAGACACGACTTA
TCGCCACTGGCAGCAGCCACTGGTAACAGGATTAGCAGAGCGAGGTATGTAGGCGGTGCTACAGAGTTCT
TGAAGTGGTGGCCTAACTACGGCTACACTAGAAGGACAGTATTTGGTATCTGCGCTCTGCTGAAGCCAGT
TACCTTCGGAAAAAGAGTTGGTAGCTCTTGATCCGGCAAACAAACCACCGCTGGTAGCGGTGGTTTTTTT
GTTTGCAAGCAGCAGATTACGCGCAGAAAAAAAGGATCTCAAGAAGATCCTTTGATCTTTTCTACGGGGT
CTGACGCTCAGTGGAACGAAAACTCACGTTAAGGGATTTTGGTCATGAGATTATCAAAAAGGATCTTCAC
CTAGATCCTTTTAAATTAAAAATGAAGTTTTAAATCAATCTAAAGTATATATGAGTAAACTTGGTCTGAC
AGTTACCAATGCTTAATCAGTGAGGCACCTATCTCAGCGATCTGTCTATTTCGTTCATCCATAGTTGCCT
GACTCCCCGTCGTGTAGATAACTACGATACGGGAGGGCTTACCATCTGGCCCCAGTGCTGCAATGATACC
GCGAGACCCACGCTCACCGGCTCCAGATTTATCAGCAATAAACCAGCCAGCCGGAAGGGCCGAGCGCAGA
AGTGGTCCTGCAACTTTATCCGCCTCCATCCAGTCTATTAATTGTTGCCGGGAAGCTAGAGTAAGTAGTT
CGCCAGTTAATAGTTTGCGCAACGTTGTTGCCATTGCTACAGGCATCGTGGTGTCACGCTCGTCGTTTGG
TATGGCTTCATTCAGCTCCGGTTCCCAACGATCAAGGCGAGTTACATGATCCCCCATGTTGTGCAAAAAA
GCGGTTAGCTCCTTCGGTCCTCCGATCGTTGTCAGAAGTAAGTTGGCCGCAGTGTTATCACTCATGGTTA
TGGCAGCACTGCATAATTCTCTTACTGTCATGCCATCCGTAAGATGCTTTTCTGTGACTGGTGAGTACTC
AACCAAGTCATTCTGAGAATAGTGTATGCGGCGACCGAGTTGCTCTTGCCCGGCGTCAATACGGGATAAT
ACCGCGCCACATAGCAGAACTTTAAAAGTGCTCATCATTGGAAAACGTTCTTCGGGGCGAAAACTCTCAA
GGATCTTACCGCTGTTGAGATCCAGTTCGATGTAACCCACTCGTGCACCCAACTGATCTTCAGCATCTTT
TACTTTCACCAGCGTTTCTGGGTGAGCAAAAACAGGAAGGCAAAATGCCGCAAAAAAGGGAATAAGGGCG
ACACGGAAATGTTGAATACTCATACTCTTCCTTTTTCAATATTATTGAAGCATTTATCAGGGTTATTGTC
TCATGAGCGGATACATATTTGAATGTATTTAGAAAAATAAACAAATAGGGGTTCCGCGCACATTTCCCCG
AAAAGTGCCACCTGACGTCTAAGAAACCATTATTATCATGACATTAACCTATAAAAATAGGCGTATCACG
AGGCCCTTTCGTCTTCACTCGACGCTGGTCGAGCTGATACTTCCCGTCCGCCAGGGGACATGCCGGCGAT
GCTGAAGGTCGCGCGCATTCCCGATGAAGAGGCCGGTTACCGCCTGTTGACCTGGTGGGACGGGCAGGGC
GCCGCCCGAGTCTTGCCTCGGCGGCGGGCGCTCTGCTCATGGAGCGCGCGTCCGGGGACCTTGCACAGAT
AGCGTGGTCCGGCCAGACGACGAGGCTTGCAGGATCATAATCAGCCATACCACATTTGTAGAGGTTTTAC
TTGCTTTAAAAAACCTCCCACACCTCCCCCTGAACCTGAAACATAAAATGAATGCAATTGTTGTTGTTAA
CTTGTTTATTGCAGCTTATAATGGTTACAAATAAAGCAATAGCATCACAAATTTCACAAATAAAGCATTT
TTTTCACTGCATTCTAGTTGTGGTTTGTCCAAACTCATCAATGTATCTTATCATGTCTGGATCCTCTAGA
ACTAGGTCGAAGCTTGATATCGAATTCCTGCAGCCCGGGGGATCCACCTGCAGGTAATTTTTCAGGGAAT
CCCCTGAGTTATGAAAAGTTCGAGTTAAAAAAAAAAAGAAAAAAGAAAATCAGCCTATTATAATTTTTTT
TTTATGACTGAACTACTATAAATCCACAAGCAACGGTTCAGACACGGTGCTTCTGAAGTGTTTCACCCCT
CCCCGCCAGGCGCAAGCTGCATCAAGGAGAGGGTGGACTCCCCCACCTCTGCTCAGGCATCAGGAGACAG
ATAGGGCCGTCATCGTGCTGCCGTGAGACCACTGGAAAGCACAGCATTGTCTGCACAAGGCTGGGACTGC
TCCTTCACCACAGGGTAGAAGTATGGGTGCTCCATGGCCTCTTTGGCAGTCAGTCTCTGTTGATGGTCGT
ATCGCAGAAGTTTGTCCAGAAGATCTAGGGCCTCAGGGCTGACAAGGTGTCTGTTCTCACTATGGATAAA
GTTTTCCCAGCGTTTCCGTGAATGTTGTCCCAGGATATCGTTGAAGTGTGGATCTAGGTCTATGTGATAC
TTCTTCAGATACCCATACAGTTCTTCTGTACCCAGAACCTTGGCAATGCGAACAAGCTGGTCATAGTTGT
CCTGTCCATGGAAGAATGGTTCCCTTCGAAAGATCATGCTTGCTAACATACAGCCCAAACTCCACATGTC
CAAGCTATAATCATACATCTGATAGTCCACGAGGAGCTCTGGTCCCTTGAAGTACCTTGAGGCTACACGA
ACATTGTACTCCTGAGCAGGATGATAGAATTCTGCCAGACCCCAATCTATCAGTCGCAGCTTTTTCTGTT
GGTGATCTATCATGACATTGTGAGGTTTCACATCCCTGTGCATGATTCCCTTGCTGTGGCAGTAATCCAG
AGCTTTAAGTAGTTCATACATATAAAACCGGATATCAAAGTCTGTCAGGATCTGGTAGAGTTGCTTAAAA
TCTGTATTATTGATATATTCAAATACCAAAGCTGGTGTCTTTGACACGGGGTCCTTTACAGTGTCAATCA
GCTTAATGATATTTGTTCCACCACGAAGGTTCTCCAGAATCTTAACCTCTCGTTTTATCTTCTTTTTCTT
CACTGGCTTCAGGATCATTACAACCACTCTCTCATTGTTGGTGATATTAATGGCCTCAAATACTTCACTA
TATTTTCCCCGACCAAGTTTTCGAACCAGTTGGTAATCATCTTGATTACCCCAGCTCGGGACGTGAGCCT
CGTAGTCCCAGTACTCGCGGCTCCTCAGACTGTTCACCTCGGCGTAGACCCGGGCCCTGCTGCCCGCGGC
CGGGCCGGGGCGGCCGCACTGAGCAGCGTAATCTGGAACGTCATATGGATAGGATCCTGCATAGTCCGGG
ACGTCATAGGGATAGCCCGCATAGTCAGGAACATCGTATGGGTAAAAGATGCGGCCCATGGTGGAAGCTT
CGACGCGGCCG
Features (pLannotate 1.2.2; 21 found; start..end, strand, type, name):
     77..122     -  promoter       TRE3GV promoter (fragment): 3rd-generation Tet-responsive promoter that can be activated by binding of Tet-On® 3G, optimized for retroviral and lentiviral vectors
    136..406     +  protein_bind   tetracycline response element: contains seven copies of the tetracycline operator tetO tetracycline repressor TetR
    416..433     +  misc_feature   MCS (fragment): pUC18/19 multiple cloning site
    438..475     +  promoter       minimal CMV promoter: human cytomegalovirus (CMV) immediate early promoter
    569..600     +  misc_feature   MCS (fragment): pUC18/19 multiple cloning site
    634..657     +  misc_feature   MCS (fragment): pBluescript multiple cloning site
    739..1383    +  CDS            CSNK2B: CSK2B_BOVIN - Also known as CK2N. Experimental evidence at protein level: Swiss-Prot protein existence level 1. Regulatory subunit of casein kinase II/CK2. As part of the kinase complex regulates the basal catalytic activity of the alpha subunit a constitutively active serine/threonine-protein kinase that phosphorylates a large number of substrates containing acidic residues C-terminal to the phosphorylated serine or threonine (By similarity). Participates in Wnt signaling (By similarity). From Bos taurus (Bovine).
   1428..2000    +  intron         β-globin intron: intron from rabbit β-globin gene
   2004..2126    +  CDS            HBB: HBB_COLGU - Experimental evidence at transcript level: Swiss-Prot protein existence level 2. Involved in oxygen transport from the lung to the various peripheral tissues. From Colobus guereza (Mantled guereza) (Eastern black-and-white colobus monkey).
   2197..2252    +  polyA_signal   β-globin poly(A) signal: rabbit β-globin polyadenylation signal (Gil and Proudfoot, 1987)
   2578..2631    -  CDS            lacI (fragment): lac repressor; lacI; The lac repressor binds to the lac operator to inhibit transcription in E. coli. This inhibition can be relieved by adding lactose or isopropyl-β-D-thiogalactopyranoside (IPTG).
   2814..3402    -  rep_origin     ori: high-copy-number ColE1/pMB1/pBR322/pUC origin of replication
   3573..4433    -  CDS            AmpR: β-lactamase; bla; confers resistance to ampicillin, carbenicillin, and related antibiotics
   4434..4538    -  promoter       AmpR promoter: bla
   4674..4772    +  CDS            str (fragment): STR_KLEPN - Protein inferred from homology: Swiss-Prot protein existence level 3. The aminoglycoside phosphotransferases achieve inactivation of their antibiotic substrates by phosphorylation. From Klebsiella pneumoniae.
   4775..4846    +  CDS            str (fragment): STR_KLEPN - Protein inferred from homology: Swiss-Prot protein existence level 3. The aminoglycoside phosphotransferases achieve inactivation of their antibiotic substrates by phosphorylation. From Klebsiella pneumoniae.
   4863..4946    +  CDS            large T antigen (fragment): large T antigen from SV40 (simian virus 40)
   4969..5103    +  polyA_signal   SV40 poly(A) signal: SV40 polyadenylation signal
   5120..5157    -  misc_feature   MCS (fragment): pBluescript multiple cloning site
   5403..6449    -  CDS            CSNK2A2: CSK22_HUMAN - Also known as CK2A2. Experimental evidence at protein level: Swiss-Prot protein existence level 1. Catalytic subunit of a constitutively active serine/threonine-protein kinase complex that phosphorylates a large number of substrates containing acidic residues C-terminal to the phosphorylated serine or threonine. Regulates numerous cellular processes, such as cell cycle progression, apoptosis and transcription, as well as viral infection. May act as a regulatory node which integrates and coordinates numerous signals leading to an appropriate cellular response. During mitosis, func
   6465..6554    -  CDS            3xHA: three tandem HA epitope tags
