[The description below was written by a language model from this plasmid's Addgene catalogue record and pLannotate feature annotations shown in this document.]
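Description:
pGV7 (CK2alpha' K69M, CK2beta) is a mammalian expression plasmid built on the Clontech pBI backbone, a tetracycline-regulated vector whose bidirectional promoter drives two genes at once. The feature table shows the core arrangement: a tetracycline response element with seven tetO copies flanked by minimal CMV promoter sequences pointing outward in opposite directions. Transcription from both sides therefore depends on a Tet transactivator, which this plasmid does not encode and which must be supplied by the host cell line. In bacteria the plasmid is maintained through a ColE1/pUC-type origin and selected with ampicillin via the β-lactamase gene. The catalogue lists it as low copy although the origin is annotated as a high-copy type. No mammalian selection marker is annotated.

On one side of the promoter sits human CK2β (CSNK2B), the regulatory subunit of protein kinase CK2, recorded as carrying an N-terminal Myc tag (the tag is not separately annotated). It is followed by a rabbit β-globin intron and poly(A) signal. The annotation tool matched this coding sequence to the bovine protein, whereas the catalogue gives the species as human. On the other side, in the opposite orientation, is human CK2α' (CSNK2A2), the catalytic subunit, with an N-terminal HA tag annotated as three tandem copies and terminated by the SV40 poly(A) signal. This subunit carries the K69M substitution, whose functional effect the record does not state. The associated publication concerns strategies to identify CK2 substrates and manipulate its activity in mammalian cells. The design fits that aim by allowing coordinated, inducible co-expression of both epitope-tagged subunits, so that a mutant CK2 holoenzyme can be assembled and followed.
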