Addgene plasmid #27095: pGV7 (CK2alpha' K69M, CK2beta)
Depositing lab: David Litchfield. Publication: Protein kinase CK2 is a constitutively active enzyme that promotes cell survival: strategies to identify CK2 substrates and manipulate its activity in mammalian cells. Turowec JP, Duncan JS, French AC, Gyenis L, St Denis NA, Vilk G, Litchfield DW.. Methods Enzymol. 2010;484:471-93. 10.1016/B978-0-12-381298-8.00023-X PubMed 21036246.
Backbone
  Vector backbone: pBI
  Backbone manufacturer: Clontech
  Backbone size w/o insert (bp): 4358
  Vector type: Mammalian Expression ; tetracycline-regulated expression
Growth in bacteria
  Bacterial resistance: Ampicillin, 100 μg/mL
  Growth temperature: 37°C
  Growth strain: DH5alpha
  Copy number: Low Copy
Gene/Insert 1
  Gene/Insert name: CK2beta (alt names: Casein Kinase II beta; CSNK2B, CK2β)
  Species: H. sapiens (human)
  Entrez Gene: CSNK2B (a.k.a. CK2B, CK2N, CSK2B, Ckb1, Ckb2, G5A, POBINDS)
  Promoter: bidirectional tet-responsive promoter
  Tag / fusion protein: Myc on CK2beta (N terminal on backbone)
  Cloning method: Restriction Enzyme; 5′ cloning site MluI (not destroyed); 3′ cloning site ApaI (ApaI will also cut within CK2α’) (not destroyed)
  Sequencing primers: 5′ NA; 3′ Bglob-intron-R
Gene/Insert 2
  Gene/Insert name: CK2alpha' K69M (alt names: CK2α'; CK2A2, CSNK2A1; Casein Kinase II alpha prime)
  Species: H. sapiens (human)
  Mutation: K69M on CK2alpha'
  Entrez Gene: CSNK2A2 (a.k.a. CK2A2, CK2alpha', CSNK2A1)
  Promoter: bidirectional tet-responsive promoter
  Tag / fusion protein: HA tag on CK2alpha' (N terminal on insert)
  Cloning method: Restriction Enzyme; 5′ cloning site HindIII (not destroyed); 3′ cloning site HindIII (not destroyed)
  Sequencing primers: 5′ NA; 3′ EBV-rev
Terms and licenses: Academic/Nonprofit Terms; Industry Terms: Not Available to Industry
How to cite: pGV7 (CK2alpha' K69M, CK2beta) was a gift from David Litchfield (Addgene plasmid # 27095 ; http://n2t.net/addgene:27095 ; RRID:Addgene_27095)
