>Addgene plasmid #27095 | pGV7 (CK2alpha' K69M, CK2beta) | addgene partial sequence | sequence record 38489 | CSNK2A2-R 5'-tcacatccctgtgcatgatt-3'
CAGGATCTGGTAGAGTTGCTTAAAATCTGTATTATTGATATATTCAAATACCAAAGCTGGTGTCTTTGAC
ACGGGGTCCTTTACAGTGTCAATCAGCTTAATGATATTTGTTCCACCACGAAGGTTCTCCAGAATCTTAA
CCTCTCGTTTTATCTTCTTTTTCTTCACTGGCTTCAGGATCATTACAACCACTCTCTCATTGTTGGTGAT
ATTAATGGCCTCAAATACTTCACTATATTTTCCCCGACCAAGTTTTCGAACCAGTTGGTAATCATCTTGA
TTACCCCAGCTCGGGACGTGAGCCTCGTAGTCCCAGTACTCGCGGCTCCTCAGACTGTTCACCTCGGCGT
AGACCCGGGCCCTGCTGCCCGCGGCCGGGCCGGGGCGGCCGCACTGAGCAGCGTAATCTGGAACGTCATA
TGGATAGGATCCTGCATAGTCCGGGACGTCATAGGGATAGCCCGCATAGTCAGGAACATCGTATGGGTAA
AAGATGCGGCCCATGGTGGAAGCTTCGACGCGGCCGCTGCAGGAATTCGG
