>Addgene plasmid #27095 | pGV7 (CK2alpha' K69M, CK2beta) | addgene partial sequence | sequence record 38490 | CSNK2B-R (cactctggttggggttgtct)
ATGTCTAGAGCTTGTCGATAGTGAGGGACCTGCTCATTGAGTCCAGTAAGATTAAATTTGTCCTGGATGT
AGTCTTCATCCACTTCACAGAAGAATTCATTGCCACGGAGCCCACAGAACCAGGAAATCCAGGACACCTC
CTCTGAGCTGCTCATCTTCACGTCAGCGGCTGCTCGAGAATTCCCGTTGTTCAGGTCCTCTTCGCTAATC
AGCTTTTGTTCCATAGACGCCATGGTGGATCCACTAGTTCTAGAGCGGCCATCGTCGAGGCCGCGCTAGC
ACGCGTCAGCTGACTAGAGGATCCCCGGGTACCGAGCTCGAATTCGGGGCCGCGGAGGCTGGATCGGTCC
CGGTGTCTTCTATGGAGGTCAAAACAGCGTGGATGGCGTCTCCAGGCGATCTGACGGTTCACTAAACGAG
CTCTGCTTATATA
