>Addgene plasmid #27095 | pGV7 (CK2alpha' K69M, CK2beta) | addgene partial sequence | sequence record 39593 | Bglob-intron-R 5'-TTTGCCCCCTCCATATAACA-3'
GAAGACAATCAAGGGTCCCCAAACTCACCCTGAAGTTCTCAGCTCTAGAGATGGCCCCCCCTCGAGGGAA
TCAGCGAATCGTCTTGACTGGGCTCTTGAAGTTGCTGGCGGCTTGGAGCTGCAGCTGGTAGGCCATCGGA
TGGATCTTGAAACCGTAGAGCCTGGGCACAAACTGGTTGGCAGGTCTCTTGGGCCGGTACTCGGGATGCA
CCATGAAGAGCATGTGAGGGAAACCAGTGCCGAAGTAGGCGCCATCCGTGTGATGGTGTCTTGATGACTT
GGGTGTGTACACATCCATGCACTTGGGGCAGTAGAGCTTCACCATGGCTTCACCTGGGATGTCTGAAAGG
CCAATGGGAAGCATTGGCTGGTTCTCACAGTACACACGAGGACAGTAACCAAAGTCTCCTTGCTGGTACT
TTTCCAACATCTGGGCGATGCCACGGTTGGTAAGGATGTAGCGGGCGTGGATCAATCCATAAAGCATCTC
GGCTGCCTGCTCAATCAGGTCACTCTGGTTGGGGTTGTCTTCCAGTTCTTCATCAGGCTCCAGGTCCAAG
ATCATGTCTAGAGCTTGTCGATAGTGAGGGACCTGCTCATTGAGTCCAGTAAGATT
